>Addgene plasmid #106474 | pET28a_T7-ARG2 | addgene full sequence | sequence record 206318 | Addgene NGS Result
TGGCGAATGGG
[124 nt withheld, positions 12-135]
C
[91 nt withheld, positions 137-227]
A
[49 nt withheld, positions 229-277]
CCTTTGACGTTGGAGTCCACGTTCTTT
[37 nt withheld, positions 305-341]
ACCCTATCTCGGTCTATTCTTTTGATTTATAAGGGATTTTGCCGATTTCGGCCTATTGGTTAAAAAATGA
GCTGATTTAACAAAAATTTAACGCGAATTTTAACAAAATATTAACGCTTACAATTTAGGTGGCACTTTTC
GGGGAAATGTGCGCGGAACCCCTATTTGTTTATTTTTCTAAATACATTCAAATATGTATCCGCTCATGAA
TTAATTCTTAGAAAAACTCATCGAGCATCAAATGAAACTGCAATTTATTCATATCAGGATTATCAATACC
ATATTTTTGAAAAAGCCGTTTCTGTAATGAAGGAGAAAACTCACCGAGGCAGTTCCATAGGATGGCAAGA
TCCTGGTATCGGTCTGCGATTCCGACTCGTCCAACATCAATACAACCTATTAATTTCCCCTCGTCAAAAA
TAAGGTTATCAAGTGAGAAATCACCATGAGTGACGACTGAATCCGGTGAGAATGGCAAAAGTTTATGCAT
TTCTTTCCAGACTTGTTCAACAGGCCAGCCATTACGCTCGTCATCAAAATCACTCGCATCAACCAAACCG
TTATTCATTCGTGATTGCGCCTGAGCGAGACGAAATACGCGATCGCTGTTAAAAGGACAATTACAAACAG
GAATCGAATGCAACCGGCGCAGGAACACTGCCAGCGCATCAACAATATTTTCACCTGAATCAGGATATTC
TTCTAATACCTGGAATGCTGTTTTCCCGGGGATCGCAGTGGTGAGTAACCATGCATCATCAGGAGTACGG
ATAAAATGCTTGATGGTCGGAAGAGGCATAAATTCCGTCAGCCAGTTTAGTCTGACCATCTCATCTGTAA
CATCATTGGCAACGCTACCTTTGCCATGTTTCAGAAACAACTCTGGCGCATCGGGCTTCCCATACAATCG
ATAGATTGTCGCACCTGATTGCCCGACATTATCGCGAGCCCATTTATACCCATATAAATCAGCATCCATG
TTGGAATTTAATCGCGGCCTAGAGCAAGACGTTTCCCGTTGAATATGGCTCATAACACCCCTTGTATTAC
TGTTTATGTAAGCAGACAGTTTTATTGTTCATGACCAAAATCCCTTAACGTGAGTTTTCGTTCCACTGAG
CGTCAGACCCCGTAGAAAAGATCAAAGGATCTTCTTGAGATCCTTTTTTTCTGCGCGTAATCTGCTGCTT
GCAAACAAAAAAACCACCGCTACCAGCGGTGGTTTGTTTGCCGGATCAAGAGCTACCAACTCTTTTTCCG
AAGGTAACTGGCTTCAGCAGAGCGCAGATACCAAATACTGTCCTTCTAGTGTAGCCGTAGTTAGGCCACC
ACTTCAAGAACTCTGTAGCACCGCCTACATACCTCGCTCTGCTAATCCTGTTACCAGTGGCTGCTGCCAG
TGGCGATAAGTCGTGTCTTACCGGGTTGGACTCAAGACGATAGTTACCGGATAAGGCGCAGCGGTCGGGC
TGAACGGGGGGTTCGTGCACACAGCCCAGCTTGGAGCGAACGACCTACACCGAACTGAGATACCTACAGC
GTGAGCTATGAGAAAGCGCCACGCTTCCCGAAGGGAGAAAGGCGGACAGGTATCCGGTAAGCGGCAGGGT
CGGAACAGGAGAGCGCACGAGGGAGCTTCCAGGGGGAAACGCCTGGTATCTTTATAGTCCTGTCGGGTTT
CGCCACCTCTGACTTGAGCGTCGATTTTTGTGATGCTCGTCAGGGGGGCGGAGCCTATGGAAAAACGCCA
GCAACGCGGCCTTTTTACGGTTCCTGGCCTTTTGCTGGCCTTTTGCTCACATGTTCTTTCCTGCGTTATC
CCCTGATTCTGTGGATAACCGTATTACCGCCTTTGAGTGAGCTGATACCGCTCGCCGCAGCCGAACGACC
GAGCGCAGCGAGTCAGTGAGCGAGGAAGCGGAAGAGCGCCTGATGCGGTATTTTCTCCTTACGCATCTGT
GCGGTATTTCACACCGCAATGGTGCACTCTCAGTACAATCTGCTCTGATGCCGCATAGTTAAGCCAGTAT
ACACTCCGCTATCGCTACGTGACTGGGTCATGGCTGCGCCCCGACACCCGCCAACACCCGCTGACGCGCC
CTGACGGGCTTGTCTGCTCCCGGCATCCGCTTACAGACAAGCTGTGACCGTCTCCGGGAGCTGCATGTGT
CAGAGGTTTTCACCGTCATCACCGAAACGCGCGAGGCAGCTGCGGTAAAGCTCATCAGCGTGGTCGTGAA
GCGATTCACAGATGTCTGCCTGTTCATCCGCGTCCAGCTCGTTGAGTTTCTCCAGAAGCGTTAATGTCTG
GCTTCTGATAAAGCGGGCCATGTTAAGGGCGGTTTTTTCCTGTTTGGTCACTGATGCCTCCGTGTAAGGG
GGATTTCTGTTCATGGGGGTAATGATACCGATGAAACGAGAGAGGATGCTCACGATACGGGTTACTGATG
ATGAACATGCCCGGTTACTGGAACGTTGTGAGGGTAAACAACTGGCGGTATGGATGCGGCGGGACCAGAG
AAAAATCACTCAGGGTCAATGCCAGCGCTTCGTTAATACAGATGTAGGTGTTCCACAGGGTAGCCAGCAG
CATCCTGCGATGCAGATCCGGAACATAATGGTGCAGGGCGCTGACTTCCGCGTTTCCAGACTTTACGAAA
CACGGAAACCGAAGACCATTCATGTTGTTGCTCAGGTCGCAGACGTTTTGCAGCAGCAGTCGCTTCACGT
TCGCTCGCGTATCGGTGATTCATTCTGCTAACCAGTAAGGCAACCCCGCCAGCCTAGCCGGGTCCTCAAC
GACAGGAGCACGATCATGCGCACCCGTGGGGCCGCCATGCCGGCGATAATGGCCTGCTTCTCGCCGAAAC
GTTTGGTGGCGGGACCAGTGACGAAGGCTTGAGCGAGGGCGTGCAAGATTCCGAATACCGCAAGCGACAG
GCCGATCATCGTCGCGCTCCAGCGAAAGCGGTCCTCGCCGAAAATGACCCAGAGCGCTGCCGGCACCTGT
CCTACGAGTTGCATGATAAAGAAGACAGTCATAAGTGCGGCGACGATAGTCATGCCCCGCGCCCACCGGA
AGGAGCTGACTGGGTTGAAGGCTCTCAAGGGCATCGGTCGAGATCCCGGTGCCTAATGAGTGAGCTAACT
TACATTAATTGCGTTGCGCTCACTGCCCGCTTTCCAGTCGGGAAACCTGTCGTGCCAGCTGCATTAATGA
ATCGGCCAACGCGCGGGGAGAGGCGGTTTGCGTATTGGGCGCCAGGGTGGTTTTTCTTTTCACCAGTGAG
ACGGGCAACAGCTGATTGCCCTTCACCGCCTGGCCCTGAGAGAGTTGCAGCAAGCGGTCCACGCTGGTTT
GCCCCAGCAGGCGAAAATCCTGTTTGATGGTGGTTAACGGCGGGATATAACATGAGCTGTCTTCGGTATC
GTCGTATCCCACTACCGAGATATCCGCACCAACGCGCAGCCCGGACTCGGTAATGGCGCGCATTGCGCCC
AGCGCCATCTGATCGTTGGCAACCAGCATCGCAGTGGGAACGATGCCCTCATTCAGCATTTGCATGGTTT
GTTGAAAACCGGACATGGCACTCCAGTCGCCTTCCCGTTCCGCTATCGGCTGAATTTGATTGCGAGTGAG
ATATTTATGCCAGCCAGCCAGACGCAGACGCGCCGAGACAGAACTTAATGGGCCCGCTAACAGCGCGATT
TGCTGGTGACCCAATGCGACCAGATGCTCCACGCCCAGTCGCGTACCGTCTTCATGGGAGAAAATAATAC
TGTTGATGGGTGTCTGGTCAGAGACATCAAGAAATAACGCCGGAACATTAGTGCAGGCAGCTTCCACAGC
AATGGCATCCTGGTCATCCAGCGGATAGTTAATGATCAGCCCACTGACGCGTTGCGCGAGAAGATTGTGC
ACCGCCGCTTTACAGGCTTCGACGCCGCTTCGTTCTACCATCGACACCACCACGCTGGCACCCAGTTGAT
CGGCGCGAGATTTAATCGCCGCGACAATTTGCGACGGCGCGTGCAGGGCCAGACTGGAGGTGGCAACGCC
AATCAGCAACGACTGTTTGCCCGCCAGTTGTTGTGCCACGCGGTTGGGAATGTAATTCAGCTCCGCCATC
GCCGCTTCCACTTTTTCCCGCGTTTTCGCAGAAACGTGGCTGGCCTGGTTCACCACGCGGGAAACGGTCT
GATAAGAGACACCGGCATACTCTGCGACATCGTATAACGTTACTGGTTTCACATTCACCACCCTGAATTG
ACTCTCTTCCGGGCGCTATCATGCCATACCGCGAAAGGTTTTGCGCCATTCGATGGTGTCCGGGATCTCG
ACGCTCTCCCTTATGCGACTCCTGCATTAGGAAGCAGCCCAGTAGTAGGTTGAGGCCGTTGAGCACCGCC
GCCGCAAGGAATGGTGCATGCAAGGAGATGGCGCCCAACAGTCCCCCGGCCACGGGGCCTGCCACCATAC
CCACGCCGAAACAAGCGCTCATGAGCCCGAAGTGGCGAGCCCGATCTTCCCCATCGGTGATGTCGGCGAT
ATAGGCGCCAGCAACCGCACCTGTGGCGCCGGTGATGCCGGCCACGATGCGTCCGGCGTAGAGGATCGAG
ATCTCGATCCCGCGAAATTAATACGACTCACTATAGGGGAATTGTGAGCGGATAACAATTCCAAGCTTCG
CCAGGGTTTTCCCAGTCGAGCTCATGACTCATATTTATAGTTATTCTCCTCATTTCCCAAGTTTCCGACA
ACAAATAACAAGGAATTAAAAAAATGGCAGTTGAAAAAACCAATTCTTCCTCCAGCTTGGCAGAAGTTAT
TGATAGAATCCTCGACAAAGGTATCGTAATTGACGCTTGGGTTCGTGTTTCCTTAGTTGGTATCGAACTA
CTAGCAATTGAAGCTCGGATCGTTATCGCTTCCGTTGAAACCTACTTGAAGTATGCTGAAGCAGTTGGTT
TGACCCAATCAGCAGCAGTACCTGCTTAATTTAATTAAGCAAGTTACCAAGTAGGAGAATAACCATGACT
CATATTTATAGTTATTCTCCTCATTTCCCAAGTTTCCGACAACAAATAACAAGGAATTAAAAAAATGGCA
GTTGAAAAAACCAATTCTTCCTCCAGCTTGGCAGAAGTTATTGATAGAATCCTCGACAAAGGTATCGTAA
TTGACGCTTGGGTTCGTGTTTCCTTAGTTGGTATCGAACTACTAGCAATTGAAGCTCGGATCGTTATCGC
TTCCGTTGAAACCTACTTGAAGTATGCTGAAGCAGTTGGTTTGACCCAATCAGCAGCAGTACCTGCTTAA
TTTAATTAAGCTCCATAATATCAGGATTAATTAATCCTGATATTGGTTCTGCTTTTTTTAATTATCTAGA
TATTTGGAAATCAACGCTTCTCAAAGGATATTACAAAAAAGTACGAATCCTTATAATGTAGTACCTGGAG
AAGCAATTTCTGTTAGGTCTGGGAGCTCCCATGGGATCGTTATCCCGCGGCCAAGCTTGCTAGCGCTAAT
TTACTATTTTTTGGAGAACTTCATGATTTCTTTAATGGCAAAAATCCGGCAAGAACATCAGTCAATAGCA
GAGAAAGTGGCTGAACTATCTCTTGAGACCAGAGAATTCTTGTCCGTCACGACAGCGAAAAGACAAGAGC
AAGCTGAAAAACAAGCTCAAGAACTGCAAGCATTCCGTCAGGATTTGTTTGTGAGTATCTTTGGTTAATA
AAGATCTAACTATTGGAGGCTACTAAAAATGGAAATTAAAAAAATTATGCAAGCCGTGAACGACTTTTTC
GGTGAACACGTAGCTCCTCCTCATAAAATTACCTCGGTGGAAGCTACTGAAGATGAAGGTTGGAGAGTTA
TTGTTGAAGTCATTGAAGAACGAGAATATATGAAAAAATACGCCAAAGATGAAATGCTCGGAACGTACGA
GTGCTTTGTAAATAAAGAAAAAGAAGTCATTTCATTCAAACGACTCGACGTCAGATATAGAAGCGCCATT
GGCATTGAAGCATAAACGATAAGATGGCAGGAGGAACGTAAAAATGACCGTCTTAACAGACAAAAGGAAA
AAAGGCAGTGGAGCTTTTATACAAGATGACGAGACAAAAGAGGTTCTTTCAAGAGCGCTGAGCTATTTAA
AATCCGGCTATTCCATTCATTTTACAGGTCCTGCCGGCGGAGGCAAAACCTCTTTAGCGCGAGCGCTTGC
TAAAAAGAGAAAGCGTCCTGTAATGCTGATGCACGGGAATCACGAGCTCAACAACAAAGATTTAATTGGC
GATTTTACGGGATACACGAGCAAAAAAGTAATCGACCAGTACGTTCGTTCTGTCTATAAAAAAGATGAAC
AGGTGAGTGAAAACTGGCAGGATGGCCGATTGCTTGAAGCTGTAAAAAATGGCTATACGCTGATTTACGA
CGAATTTACTCGTTCTAAGCCTGCGACGAATAATATCTTTCTATCGATATTAGAAGAAGGCGTGCTGCCG
CTGTATGGAGTAAAAATGACCGATCCTTTTGTGCGCGTGCATCCCGATTTCCGCGTCATCTTCACAAGCA
ATCCAGCTGAGTATGCCGGCGTATATGATACGCAAGATGCGCTTCTCGACAGGTTAATTACCATGTTTAT
TGATTATAAAGACATCGACAGAGAGACAGCGATTTTAACGGAGAAAACGGACGTAGAAGAAGATGAAGCG
CGCACAATTGTAACGCTCGTAGCAAACGTGCGAAACCGCTCTGGAGACGAAAACAGCAGCGGACTTAGCC
TGCGGGCTTCGCTTATGATCGCTACCCTTGCCACGCAGCAAGACATTCCTATCGATGGAAGTGACGAAGA
TTTTCAAACGTTATGTATCGATATTTTGCATCATCCGCTTACCAAATGTTTGGATGAAGAAAATGCAAAA
AGCAAAGCCGAAAAAATCATTTTAGAAGAATGTAAGAATATAGACACTGAAGAAAAGTAAAGGAGCTTGA
AAACATGAGTGAAACAAACGAAACAGGTATTTATATTTTTAGCGCCATTCAAACGGATAAAGACGAAGAA
TTTGGCGCCGTGGAAGTAGAAGGAACAAAAGCTGAAACATTTTTGATTCGCTACAAAGACGCGGCTATGG
TAGCAGCTGAAGTACCGATGAAAATTTATCATCCTAATCGCCAAAATTTATTAATGCATCAAAACGCAGT
AGCAGCGATTATGGACAAGAACGATACGGTTATTCCAATCAGCTTTGGGAATGTATTCAAATCAAAAGAA
GACGTAAAAGTTCTTTTGGAAAACCTTTATCCGCAGTTTGAAAAGCTGTTTCCAGCGATCAAAGGAAAAA
TTGAAGTCGGTTTAAAAGTAATTGGGAAAAAAGAATGGCTTGAGAAAAAAGTAAACGAAAATCCTGAACT
TGAGAAAGTATCAGCATCCGTAAAAGGAAAATCAGAAGCAGCCGGTTATTATGAGCGTATTCAACTTGGA
GGAATGGCTCAAAAGATGTTTACTTCCCTGCAAAAAGAAGTCAAGACAGATGTGTTTTCTCCGCTTGAAG
AAGCAGCGGAAGCAGCAAAAGCAAATGAGCCAACGGGCGAAACGATGCTTTTAAACGCGTCTTTCTTAAT
TAACCGAGAAGATGAAGCGAAGTTTGATGAAAAAGTAAATGAAGCGCATGAAAACTGGAAAGACAAAGCC
GATTTTCATTACAGCGGTCCTTGGCCTGCTTATAATTTTGTGAACATTCGCCTAAAAGTAGAAGAGAAAT
AACGTGCTTCACAAATTAGTAACCGCACCCATTAACCTTGTAGTGAAAATCGGCGAAAAAGTACAGGAAG
AAGCTGATAAACAGCTATATGACCTTCCGACGATTCAGCAAAAGCTCATTCAGCTTCAAATGATGTTTGA
GCTTGGTGAAATTCCAGAAGAAGCGTTTCAAGAAAAAGAAGATGAATTGTTAATGAGGTACGAAATTGCG
AAACGCAGAGAAATTGAACAATGGGAAGAGCTAACACAAAAAAGAAATGAGGAATCCTAGATGGGAGAAT
TACTGTATTTATACGGTTTAATTCCAACAAAAGAAGCAGCAGCCATAGAGCCGTTTCCATCTTATAAGGG
GTTTGACGGAGAACATTCACTGTACCCAATTGCGTTTGATCAGGTGACGGCTGTAGTTTCTAAGCTGGAT
GCTGACACCTATTCAGAAAAAGTGATTCAAGAAAAAATGGAGCAGGATATGAGCTGGCTGCAGGAAAAAG
CATTTCATCATCACGAAACGGTAGCCGCTTTGTACGAAGAATTTACGATCATTCCATTAAAATTTTGCAC
CATTTATAAAGGTGAAGAAAGTCTGCAGGCAGCTATTGAGATTAACAAAGAAAAGATAGAGAATTCACTG
ACGCTGCTTCAAGGAAATGAAGAGTGGAATGTGAAAATTTACTGTGATGATACAGAGCTTAAAAAAGGAA
TCAGCGAAACGAATGAAAGCGTGAAAGCGAAAAAACAAGAAATTAGTCACTTATCACCAGGAAGACAGTT
TTTTGAAAAGAAAAAAATAGATCAGCTGATTGAAAAAGAATTAGAGCTTCACAAAAACAAAGTGTGTGAA
GAGATACATGACAAGCTAAAAGAATTATCGCTTTATGACTCTGTTAAAAAGAATTGGAGCAAAGACGTAA
CTGGCGCAGCTGAACAGATGGCGTGGAACAGCGTGTTTCTTCTCCCGTCTCTGCAGATTACTAAGTTCGT
AAACGAAATAGAAGAGCTTCAGCAAAGGCTTGAAAATAAAGGCTGGAAGTTTGAAGTGACGGGACCATGG
CCGCCCTATCATTTCTCGAGCTTTGCGTAAAGTGAGGAATTAACATTATGTCTCTTAAACAATCCATGGA
GAATAAAGATATTGCTCTTATTGATATTTTAGATGTCATTTTAGATAAAGGAGTCGCCATTAAAGGAGAC
TTAATCATTTCCATAGCTGGCGTCGATTTAGTGTATTTGGATTTGCGGGTGCTTATTTCTTCGGTTGAAA
CGCTTGTGCAAGCAAAAGAAGGAAATCACAAACCAATCACTTCTGAACAATTTGATAAACAAAAGGAGGA
ATTAATGGATGCAACCGGTCAGCCAAGCAAATGGACGAATCCACTTGGATCCTGATCAAGCTGAACAAGG
CTTAGCGCAGCTTGTGATGACAGTTATTGAGCTATTGAGGCAAATCGTTGAACGTCATGCCATGAGGCGG
GTGGAGGGTGGAACGTTGACGGACGAACAAATTGAAAACTTAGGAATTGCACTAATGAACTTAGAAGAAA
AAATGGACGAGTTGAAAGAGGTGTTCGGTCTGGATGCAGAAGATTTAAATATTGATCTTGGACCGCTAGG
CAGCCTGCTTTAAGCGGTCAGTAGGAGGAACAGTATGGCAGTCGAACATAATATGCAGTCAAGTACGATT
GTAGATGTGCTCGAAAAGATTTTGGATAAAGGAGTCGTTATAGCGGGGGACATCACCGTAGGAATTGCAG
ATGTCGAGCTATTAACGATAAAGATCCGCTTGATTGTGGCTTCGGTTGATAAGGCAAAAGAAATCGGCAT
GGACTGGTGGGAAAATGATCCGTATCTCAGTTCAAAAGGAGCCAATAACAAAGCGCTCGAAGAAGAAAAT
AAAATGCTGCATGAGCGGTTAAAAACGCTTGAAGAAAAAATAGAAACGAAACGTTAAAAACTGTACGCTA
CTTAAAAAATGGAGGGATTTACAATGGCAACTGAAACAAAATTAGATAACACACAGGCAGAAAACAAGGA
AAATAAAAATGCGGAAAACGGTTCAAAAGAAAAGAACGGTTCAAAAGCAAGCAAAACAACAAGCAGCGGG
CCAATCAAACGAGCGGTAGCAGGAGGCATCATCGGTGCAACGATTGGATATGTATCGACTCCTGAAAATC
GAAAAAGTCTCCTTGACCGCATTGATACAGACGAATTAAAAAGCAAAGCATCTGATTTAGGAACAAAGGT
AAAAGAAAAATCAAAAAGCAGCGTGGCCAGCCTGAAAACATCTGCGGGAAGCTTGTTTAAAAAAGATAAA
GATAAATCAAAAGATGATGAAGAAAACGTAAATTCTTCTAGTAGCGAAACAGAAGACGATAACGTTCAAG
AGTACGACGAGTTAAAAGAAGAAAATCAAACTCTTCAAGATCGCTTATCACAGCTTGAAGAAAAAATGAA
CATGCTTGTTGAGCTTAGCCTCAATAAAAATCAAGACGAAGAAGCGGAAGATACAGATTCCGACGAAGAA
GAGAACGATGAGAACGATGAAAACGATGAAAACGAGCAGGACGATGAAAACGAAGAAGAAACATCTAAGC
CACGTAAAAAGGATAAAAAAGAAGCTGAGGAAGAAGAAAGTGAAAGTGACGAAGACAGCGAGGAAGAAGA
GGAAGATTCTCGCTCAAACAAAAAAAATAAAAAAGTAAAAACAGAAGAAGAAGACGAAGATGAAAGCGAA
GAAGAAAAAAAGGAAGCGAAACCAAAAAAGTCAACAGCTAAAAAATCAAAAAATACAAAAGCAAAGAAAA
ACACGGACGAAGAAGATGATGAAGCAACATCTCTTTCTAGTGAAGACGATACAACAGCCTAAGACGTAAA
GGAGGAAAGAAAGACATGAGTACAGGCCCTTCTTTTTCAACTAAAGACAATACGCTTGAATACTTTGTGA
AAGCTTCTAATAAACACGGCTTTTCACTTGATATTTCATTAAATGTAAACGGCGCTGTGATTTCCGGTAC
CATGATTTCAGCAAAAGAATACTTTGATTACTTAAGCGAAACGTTTGAAGAAGGCAGTGAAGTGGCTCAG
GCGCTAAGCGAACAATTCTCTTTAGCAAGCGAAGCGAGCGAATCAAACGGAGAAGCAGAAGCCCATTTTA
TTCATTTGAAAAATACAAAGATTTACTGTGGAGACAGTAAATCTACTCCTTCTAAAGGCAAAATCTTTTG
GAGAGGGAAAATAGCAGAAGTAGACGGGTTTTTCTTAGGAAAGATTTCTGATGCAAAATCAACGAGTAAA
AAGAGTTCATAAAAAACGGCGGGGTGATTGCCCCGCCGTTTTTTAGTGATGTGATGAGATGTGCAGCTTC
TTTTTTCGATACATGAGCGGAGTCATCTTCATTTCTTTTCGAAACTGATTAATAAAATAGCTTGTACTAT
TAAACCCTACTTGATAGGCGACTTCCGTCACATTTGCTTCTGCTTGCTGCAGGATCCGGCTGCTAACAAA
GCCCGAAAGGAAGCTGAGTTGGCTGCTGCCACCGCTGAGCAATAACTAGCATAACCCCTTGGGGCCTCTA
AACGGGTCTTGAGGGGTTTTTTGCTGAAAGGAGGAACTATATCCGGAT
Features (pLannotate 1.2.2; 22 found; start..end, strand, type, name):
     12..440     +  rep_origin     f1 ori (sequence partly withheld): f1 bacteriophage origin of replication; arrow indicates direction of (+) strand synthesis
    493..550     +  promoter       AmpR promoter (fragment): bla
    559..1374    -  CDS            KanR: aminoglycoside phosphotransferase; aph(3')-Ia; confers resistance to kanamycin in bacteria or G418 (Geneticin®) in eukaryotes
   1496..2084    +  rep_origin     ori: high-copy-number ColE1/pMB1/pBR322/pUC origin of replication
   2270..2409    -  misc_feature   bom: basis of mobility region from pBR322
   2511..2702    -  CDS            rop: Rop protein, which maintains plasmids at low copy number; rop
   2719..3099    +  CDS            YPB1_ECOLX: Protein predicted: Swiss-Prot protein existence level 4. From Escherichia coli.
   3171..3462    -  CDS            TcR (fragment): tetracycline efflux protein; tet; confers resistance to tetracycline
   3477..3498    -  protein_bind   CAP binding site: CAP binding activates transcription in the presence of cAMP. E. coli catabolite activator protein
   3511..4593    -  CDS            lacI: lac repressor; lacI; The lac repressor binds to the lac operator to inhibit transcription in E. coli. This inhibition can be relieved by adding lactose or isopropyl-β-D-thiogalactopyranoside (IPTG).
   4594..4671    -  promoter       lacI promoter: lacI
   4679..4958    -  CDS            TcR (fragment): tetracycline efflux protein; tet; confers resistance to tetracycline
   4980..4998    +  promoter       T7 promoter: promoter for bacteriophage T7 RNA polymerase
   4999..5023    +  protein_bind   lac operator: The lac repressor binds to the lac operator to inhibit transcription in E. coli. This inhibition can be relieved by adding lactose or isopropyl-β-D-thiogalactopyranoside (IPTG). lac repressor encoded by lacI
   5030..5048    -  CDS            lacZα (fragment): LacZα fragment of β-galactosidase; lacZ fragment
   5446..5658    +  CDS            gvpA: GVPA_DOLFA - Experimental evidence at protein level: Swiss-Prot protein existence level 1. Gas vesicles are small, hollow, gas filled protein structures that are found in several microbial planktonic microorganisms. They allow the positioning of the organism at the favorable depth for growth. GvpA type proteins form the essential core of the structure. From Dolichospermum flosaquae (Anabaena flos-aquae).
   5894..6058    +  CDS            gvpC (fragment): GVPC_DOLFA - Experimental evidence at protein level: Swiss-Prot protein existence level 1. May confer stability to the gas vesicle membranes. Gas vesicles are small, hollow, gas filled protein structures that are found in several microbial planktonic microorganisms. They allow the positioning of the organism at the favorable depth for growth. From Dolichospermum flosaquae (Anabaena flos-aquae).
   9209..9493    +  CDS            gvpS: GVPS_BACME - Protein inferred from homology: Swiss-Prot protein existence level 3. Gas vesicles are small, hollow, gas filled protein structures that are found in several microbial planktonic microorganisms. They allow the positioning of the organism at the favorable depth for growth (By similarity). From Bacillus megaterium.
   9756..10055   +  CDS            gvpJ: GVPJ_BACME - Protein inferred from homology: Swiss-Prot protein existence level 3. Gas vesicles are small, hollow, gas filled protein structures that are found in several microbial planktonic microorganisms. They allow the positioning of the organism at the favorable depth for growth. This protein could be important for the shape determination of the gas vesicle. From Bacillus megaterium.
  11474..11596   -  CDS            ydeC (fragment): YDEC_BACSU - Protein predicted: Swiss-Prot protein existence level 4. From Bacillus subtilis (strain 168).
  11600..11649   +  CDS            SET1 (fragment): solubility-enhancement tag derived from T7 phage gene 10B
  11657..11704   +  terminator     T7 terminator: transcription terminator for bacteriophage T7 RNA polymerase
