[The description below was written by a language model from this plasmid's Addgene catalogue record and pLannotate feature annotations shown in this document.]
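Description:
pET28a_T7-ARG2 is a bacterial expression plasmid built on the Novagen pET28a backbone, carrying a hybrid gas vesicle gene cluster termed Acoustic Reporter Gene 2 (ARG2) for expression in Escherichia coli. The backbone provides a ColE1/pMB1-type origin together with the bom and rop elements, an f1 phage origin, and an aph(3')-Ia kanamycin resistance gene for selection. The catalogue lists the plasmid as high copy, although the annotated rop gene is normally associated with copy-number restraint. A lacI gene with its own promoter supplies lac repressor. Short annotated hits to TcR, lacZα, ydeC and SET1 are fragments and are probably backbone remnants or incidental matches rather than functional parts.

The roughly 6.4 kb insert, assembled by Gibson cloning, sits between a T7 promoter with an adjacent lac operator and the T7 terminator. Transcription therefore depends on T7 RNA polymerase and is held off by LacI until relieved by IPTG or lactose. The cluster combines genes from Anabaena flos-aquae and Bacillus megaterium. The feature table identifies the Anabaena structural gene gvpA, which forms the core gas vesicle shell, followed by a gvpC segment annotated only as a fragment (GvpC is thought to stabilise the shell), and further downstream the B. megaterium genes gvpS and gvpJ. Large stretches of the insert are unannotated, so the automated table probably does not capture every gene in the cluster.

Expression yields hollow, gas-filled protein nanostructures inside the bacteria. According to the record, these serve as acoustic reporters for noninvasive imaging of microorganisms in mammalian hosts.
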