Addgene plasmid #106474: pET28a_T7-ARG2
Purpose: Expresses acoustic reporter genes or gas vesicles (ARG2) in Escherichia coli
Depositing lab: Mikhail Shapiro. Depositing organization: California Institute of Technology. Publication: Acoustic reporter genes for noninvasive imaging of microorganisms in mammalian hosts. Bourdeau RW, Lee-Gosselin A, Lakshmanan A, Farhadi A, Kumar SR, Nety SP, Shapiro MG. Nature. 2018 Jan 3;553(7686):86-90. doi: 10.1038/nature25021. PubMed 29300010.
Backbone
  Vector backbone: pET28a
  Backbone manufacturer: Novagen
  Backbone size w/o insert (bp): 5374
  Total vector size (bp): 11733
  Vector type: Bacterial Expression, Synthetic Biology
Growth in bacteria
  Bacterial resistance: Kanamycin, 50 μg/mL
  Growth temperature: 37°C
  Growth strain: DH5alpha
  Copy number: High Copy
Gene/Insert
  Gene/Insert name: ARG2 (alt names: Acoustic Reporter Gene 2; Hybrid Gas Vesicle gene cluster)
  Species: Anabaena flos-aquae and Bacillus megaterium
  Insert size (bp): 6359
  Promoter: T7
  Cloning method: Gibson Cloning
  Sequencing primers: 5′ T7_Forward; 3′ T7 terminator_Reverse
Terms and licenses: Academic/Nonprofit Terms; Industry Terms: Not Available to Industry
How to cite: pET28a_T7-ARG2 was a gift from Mikhail Shapiro (Addgene plasmid # 106474 ; http://n2t.net/addgene:106474 ; RRID:Addgene_106474)
